>Addgene plasmid #234924 | pVTHV3 | addgene full sequence | sequence record 476151 | Addgene NGS Result
AATTCGAGCTCATTCGAGCTCCAGAACGATCTCAGTTAGGTCATGGGAAAGCTGATATTCATCCCTCTGA
GACTCTATATAATTAAATGCGTTTGGGGGATTAGCTAATTGAGAATCCATATAGAGAAATATGGCCGCGC
AGCGACGCCGGTTGAAGAATATGAACAAGGAATAAGATGAACAAGGAAGAAGATGAACAAGCAATAATTT
AATTAATTATTGTTAATAAGCATAAATTATGAAAATAATTTTGATGGTAATGAAAGTATTATAAATAATA
TTTAGGAGAAAATATTGTTAAGGAAATATCTGGTTATGTTTATTTGTTAAGGTATATGGGTTTTTATAGA
AACCCAGGAGCAGCTATGGTAAGAAACCCAGGACTCAAAAAATGCCTCTCAACTTCTCTCATATGTTGCG
GAGTCTGGAGTCCCATTTATACCATAGAAAGCATTGGGGGTATAGCATGGTAATTTCACATCGGACTCCA
TACCGCGGCCATCTATATAATATTACTGATGGCCGCGCGAAGTCCCGGTATGCCTTTTCAGCCGTTGGAT
CTGGAGCCGTACCTTTTTCGCGTTCCCATTTTGCCCCTGGAGTCCCGAGCTATTTACGACCCCCTGCCAC
CGAGTCCCCTTCGTGGAGCGCTCTTCGTCCAACACGTGTCCCAACTTTTGCGCATTTTTGACTACCTGTC
GCGCACTTGAATTAAAGTTGCCCTTTTATTTTCTTCCAATTATTTTGCGGCTGAGTAGTCTAGATAATTG
TGACAACTTAGTGAGCAAGTTGTAGGAGGACCCTATCCGTCTGGGAAAATAATTGGGTTTTCACGTGTAC
CAATGGGAAATAATATGTATAGCCTATTTAATTTAGAAAATTAAATAGTTTTAGTAATTCCTATATAATA
GCGTTTACTAGTCTGGGTAAAATTCGTGATCTGGATTTTAGTATGGATTTTGGTTTTAGGAATTAGAAAT
TTTATTGATAGAAGTATTTTACAAATACAAATACATACTAAGGGTTTCTTATATGCTCAACACATGAGCG
AAACCCTATAGGAACCCTAATTCCCTTATCTGGGAACTACTCACACATTATTATGGAGAAACTCGAGCTT
GTCGATCGACAGATCCCGGTCGGCATCTACTCTTACTTGTACAGCTCGTCCATGCCGCCGGTGGAGTGGC
GGCCCTCGGCGCGTTCGTACTGTTCCACGATGGTGTAGTCCTCGTTGTGGGAGGTGATGTCCAACTTGAT
GTTGACGTTGTAGGCGCCGGGCAGCTGCACGGGCTTCTTGGCCTTGTAGGTGGTCTTGACCTCAGCGTCG
TAGTGGCCGCCGTCCTTCAGCTTCAGCCTCTGCTTGATCTCGCCCTTCAGGGCGCCGTCCTCGGGGTACA
TCCGCTCGGAGGAGGCCTCCCAGCCCATGGTCTTCTTCTGCATTACGGGGCCGTCGGAGGGGAAGTTGGT
GCCGCGCAGCTTCACCTTGTAGATGAACTCGCCGTCCTGCAGGGAGGAGTCCTGGGTCACGGTCACCACG
CCGCCGTCCTCGAAGTTCATCACGCGCTCCCACTTGAAGCCCTCGGGGAAGGACAGCTTCAAGTAGTCGG
GGATGTCGGCGGGGTGCTTCACGTAGGCCTTGGAGCCGTACATGAACTGAGGGGACAGGATGTCCCAGGC
GAAGGGCAGGGGGCCACCCTTGGTCACCTTCAGCTTGGCGGTCTGGGTGCCCTCGTAGGGGCGGCCCTCG
CCCTCGCCCTCGATCTCGAACTCGTGGCCGTTCACGGAGCCCTCCATGTGCACCTTGAAGCGCATGAACT
CCTTGATGATGGCCATGTTATCCTCCTCGCCCTTGCTCACCATGGATCCAGAACTCGTAAACTTCGTAAC
CGCCTTAGTCCCTTCAGAAACAGCATGTTTCGCCAACTCTCCAGGCAACACAAGTCTCACCGCAGTCTGA
ATCTCCCTAGAAGTAATCGTCGGCTTCTTGTTGTACCTCGCAAGCTTCGAAGACTCACCAGCAAGTTTCT
CAAAGATATCATTGATGAAACTGTTCATGATTCCCATGGCTTTGCTGGAGATTCCGATATCTGGATGAAC
TTGCTTCAACACCTTGAAGATGTAGATCTTGTATGTCTCAACGTTCTTCTTTGATCTCTTCTTCTTCTTG
TCTCCGGCGCCGGCTGGTTCCTTCGGGAGTTTCTTTCCGGCTTTTGGTTTCTTCTCTGCCGCTGCTGCTG
GTTCGGCTGCCGGAGTTTTCTCTGCCGGTTTCTTCTCCGCTGGTTTCTTATCTGCCTTCGCCATCTGTCC
TCTCCAAATGAAATGAACTTCCTTATATAGAGGAAGGGTCTTGCGAAGGATAGTGGGATTGTGCGTCATC
CCTTACGTCAGTGGAGATATCACATCAATCCACTTGCTTTGAAGACGTGGTTGGAACGTCTTCTTTTTCC
ACGATGCTCCTCGTGGGTGGGGGTCCATCTTTGGGACCACTGTCGGCAGAGGCATCTTCAACGATGGCCT
TTCCTTTATCGCAATGATGGCATTTGTAGGAGCCACCTTCCTTTTCCACTATCTTCACAATAAAGTGACA
GATAGCTGGGCAATGGAATCCGAGGAGGTTTCCGGATATTACCCTTTGTTGAAAAGTCTCAATTGCCCTT
TGGTCTTCTGAGACTGTATCGATCTGGATTTTAGTACTGGATTTTGGTTTTAGGAATTAGAAATTTTATT
GATAGAAGTATTTTACAAATACAAATACATACTAAGGGTTTCTTATATGCTCAACACATGAGCGAAACCC
TATAGGAACCCTAATTCCCTTATCTGGGAACTACTCACACATTATTATGGAGAAATTACTTGTACAGCTC
GTCCATGCCGAGAGTGATCCCGGCGGCGGTCACGAACTCCAGCAGGACCATGTGATCGCGCTTCTCGTTG
GGGTCCATGAGACCGGTACCCTGTCCTCTCCAAATGAAATGAACTTCCTTATATAGAGGAAGGGTCTTGC
GAAGGATAGTGGGATTGTGCGTCATCCCTTACGTCAGTGGAGATATCACATCAATCCACTTGCTTTGAAG
ACGTGGTTGGAACGTCTTCTTTTTCCACGATGCTCCTCGTGGGTGGGGGTCCATCTTTGGGACCACTGTC
GGCAGAGGCATCTTCAACGATGGCCTTTCCTTTATCGCAATGATGGCATTTGTAGGAGCCACCTTCCTTT
TCCACTATCTTCACAATAAAGTGACAGATAGCTGGGCAATGGAATCCGAGGAGGTTTCCGGATATTACCC
TTTGTTGAAAAGTCTCAATTGCCCTTTGGTCTTCTGAGACTGTATCGATCTGGATTTTAGTACTGGATTT
TGGTTTTAGGAATTAGAAATTTTATTGATAGAAGTATTTTACAAATACAAATACATACTAAGGGTTTCTT
ATATGCTCAACACATGAGCGAAACCCTATAGGAACCCTAATTCCCTTATCTGGGAACTACTCACACATTA
TTATGGAGAAATTAGTCTTTGCTCAGGGCGGACTGGTAGCTCAGGTAGTGGTTGTCGGGCAGCAGCACGG
GGCCGTCGCCGATGGGGGTGTTCTGCTGGTAGTGGTCGGCGAGCTGCACGCCGCCGTCCTCGATGTTGTG
GCGGATCTTGAAGTTGGCCTTGATGCCGTTCTTCTGCTTGTCGGCGGTGATATAGACGTTGTGGCTGTTG
TAGTTGTACTCCAGCTTGTGCCCCAGGATGTTGCCGTCCTCCTTGAAGTCGATGCCCTTCAGCTCGATGC
GGTTCACCAGGGTGTCGCCCTCGAACTTCACCTCGGCGCGGGTCTTGTAGTTGCCGTCGTCCTTGAAGAA
GATGGTGCGCTCCTGGACGTAGCCTTCGGGCATGGCGGACTTGAAGAAGTCGTGCTGCTTCATGTGGTCG
GGGTAGCGGGCGAAGCACTGCAGGCCGTAGCCCAGGGTGGTCACGAGGGTGGGCCAGGGCACGGGCAGCT
TGCCGGTGGTGCAGATCAGCTTCAGGGTCAGCTTGCCGTAGGTGGCATCGCCCTCGCCCTCGCCGGACAC
GCTGAACTTGTGGCCGTTTACGTCGCCGTCCAGCTCGACCAGGATGGGCACCACCCCGGTGAACAGCTCC
TCGCCCTTGCTCACCATGGTCTCGGATCTCATTGCCCCCCGGATCTGCGAAAGCTCGAGAGAGATAGATT
TGTAGAGAGAGACTGGTGATTTCAGCGTGTCCTCTCCAAATGAAATGAACTTCCTTATATAGAGGAAGGG
TCTTGCGAAGGATAGTGGGATTGTGCGTCATCCCTTACGTCAGTGGAGATATCACATCAATCCACTTGCT
TTGAAGACGTGGTTGGAACGTCTTCTTTTTCCACGATGCTCCTCGTGGGTGGGGGTCCATCTTTGGGACC
ACTGTCGGCAGAGGCATCTTGAACGATAGCCTTTCCTTTATCGCAATGATGGCATTTGTAGGTGCCACCT
TCCTTTTCTACTGTCCTTTTGATGAAGTGACAGATAGCTGGGCAATGGAATCCGAGGAGGTTTCCCGATA
TTACCCTTTGTTGAAAAGTCTCAATAGCCCTTTGGTCTTCTGAGACTGTATCTTTGATATTCTTGGAGTA
GACGAGAGTGTCGTGCTCCACCATGTTCACATCAATCCACTTGCTTTGAAGACGTGGTTGGAACGTCTTC
TTTTTCCACGATGCTCCTCGTGGGTGGGGGTCCATCTTTGGGACCACTGTCGGCAGAGGCATCTTGAACG
ATAGCCTTTCCTTTATCGCAATGATGGCATTTGTAGGTGCCACCTTCCTTTTCTACTGTCCTTTTGATGA
AGTGACAGATAGCTGGGCAATGGAATCCGAGGAGGTTTCCCGATATTACCCTTTGTTGAAAAGTCTCAAT
AGCCCTTTGGTCTTCTGAGACTGTATCTTTGATATTCTTGGAGTAGACGAGAGTGTCGTGCTCCACCATG
TTGGCAAGCTGCTCTAGCTCACGTTGACGGAAACTGCAGAACGATCTCAGTTAGGTCATGGGAAAGCTGA
TATTCATCCCTCTGAGACTCTATATAATTAAATGCGTTTGGGGGATTAGCTAATTGAGAATCCATATAGA
GAAATATGGCCGCGCAGCGACGCCGGTTGAAGAATATGAACAAGGAATAAGATGAACAAGGAAGAAGATG
AACAAGCAATAATTTAATTAATTATTGTTAATAAGCATAAATTATGAAAATAATTTTGATGGTAATGAAA
GTATTATAAATAATATTTAGGAGAAAATATTGTTAAGGAAATATCTGGTTATGTTTATTTGTTAAGGTAT
ATGGGTTTTTATAGAAACCCAGGAGCAGCTATGGTAAGAAACCCAGGACTCAAAAAATGCCTCTCAACTT
CTCTCATATGTTGCGGAGTCTGGAGTCCCATTTATACCATAGAAAGCATTGGGGGTATAGCATGGTAATT
TCACATCGGACTCCATACCGCGGCCATCTATATAATATTACTGATGGCCGCGCGAAGTCCCGGTATGCCT
TTTCAGCCGTTGGATCTGGAGCCGTACCTTTTTCGCGTTCCCATTTTGCCCCTGGAGTCCCGAGCTATTT
ACGACCCCCTGCCACCGAGTCCCCTTCGTGGAGCGCTCTTCGTCCAACACGTGTCCCAACTTTTGCGCAT
TTTTGACTACCTGTCGCGCACTTGAATTAAAGTTGCCCTTTTATTTTCTTCCAATTATTTTGCGGCTGAG
TAGTCTAGTGGATCCCCCGGAGCTCCACTTGGGATAGGTTAAGAAAATATGTCTGGCTTGTAAACGAAAA
GAATCGGGGTTTCTAGGCATTTTTTAAATAGTGACCCAGGACTCAAAAACTAGCTCTCAACTTCTCTCAT
ATGTTGTGGAGTCTGGAGTCCTTTATATATGTTTACGCTATAGAAGGCATTTGGGGACTCTCCCGGGCCC
ACCATAGGACTCCATACCGCGGCCATCTATATAATATTACTGATGGCCGCGCGGATTTTGGAGCCCCCTT
TTGTCGTTAGCGCGACCTTTAATTCAAATTAAAGGTTGCTTTTTTCTATCGTCCGATCATTTTGCGCCTG
ACTAGCCTAGATATTAGCAACAACTTCGCGGCTAAGTTGTTGACCGTCAAGTATAAATTAATGGGCTTAT
GGCCTAATGGGTATAGAGCAAAATGGCATGCCTGCAGACTAGTGCTTTACTCTGATCCGCAGATATTTCA
TCAGGAAAGAGCTTTGCAAGTTCCTTCATTGTAGCATCAATAATTTCTGAGTCACTACATGCAATCCATT
CTTCTGCTGGGGCAAAAACTAACTCCAACATGGATTGGTTTGGATTGTAATATTCCTTACATGTTACAGA
CATGTCAGCATAAACACTTAAAAGCGGGCTTCTGCTAAAGAGTAGATGATCATAGGTGTTCTTCAATTTC
CTATCAAACCAGATGTGAACGTTGATAACTGGAACTCCAACTAATTTCTCTAATTTCTTGAAGTATGAAA
TCTCTCTCCAGTCTTCAGGCACTAGTGAATTCGCTAGCGTTAACTGGCCATAATCCTGTGTATGCAACGT
TGAAAATTCGGATCTATTTTTACGATTCGATCATGAATTAATAAAATTTAAATTTTATTGAATGATTTTC
TAGTACATAACTGACATACGACTTATCAGTTGCGAAACGAACAGCTCTAATTACATTGTTAAGTGAAATT
ACGCCTAATTCGTCTAAGTACAACATAACCAACTGTTTAAACCTAATTAAATAAGTCGACCCAGAAGCTG
TCAGAGATGTCGTCCAGACTTGGAAGTTCAGGTAAGCTTTGTGGAGATGCAACGCTCTCCGTAAGTTGTG
GTTGAATCGGATCTGGACGTGGTATATACGCGTCCTGGTGTATAGCAGATCCTCTACTCCGTATATCTTG
AAATATAGGGGATTTATTATCTCCCAGATATACACGCCATTCTCTGCCTGACGTGCAGTGATGATTTCCC
CTGTGCGTGAATCCATGACCGGTGCAGCCTATGTGGAAGTATATGGTGCACCCACAGTTTAGATCAATGC
GTCGTCGTCTAATCGCCCTCCTCTTGGCTTGCCTGTGTGCCTTCTTGATAGAGGGGGGCGTCGAGAGTGA
TGAAGATAACATTCTTGAGAGTCCAATGTTTGAGCGACGCATTTTCCGCTTTATCCAGGAAATCTTTATA
GCTGGATCCCTCGCCTGGATTGCAAAGCACGATTGAAGGGATCCCTCCTTTAATTTGAACTGGTTTCCCG
TACTTGCAATTTGACTGCCAGTCTTTTTGGGCCCCAAGAAGCTCTTTCCAATGCTTTAGCTTTAGGTATT
GCGGTGCTACGTCATCAATGACGTTATAGGCAACATTATTCGAGTACACTCGATTATTGAAGTCCAGGTG
TCCACTGAGGTAATTATGTGGGCCTAAAGCACGAGCCCACATCGTCTTGCCCGTTCTAGAATCACCTTCC
ACTATGAGACTAACTGGTCTTACAGGCCGCGCAGCGGGACCCATTCCAAAATAATCATCCGCCCATTCTT
GCATCTGTTCAGGAACGTTAGTGAAAGAGGAAAGTGGAAATGGAGGGACCCATTGTTCAGGCGCCTTTTT
GAAAAGGCGTTCCAAGTTCGCTGTAATGTTATGGTAACTCACGATGAACGCCCTTGGATCTCCGGCCCGG
ATAATTGCAAGAGCTTCCGCCAAACTAGGTGCATTGATGGCGTTATAATAGACGTCGTCTTTATTCTTCT
TTGTACCCCCAGGCACTTTGAACTGTCCGGATTCACAACAATCGCCGTCTTTGGTGATGTAATTCTTGAC
GGCGTTGGCGTCTTTGGCTGCTTGTATGTTTGGGTGAAAATTGGTCGACCTTCTGGGGTGAGTAAGGTCG
AAAAATCTCTTATTCTTGATGTTGGACTTTCCAGAGAGTTGGATGAGACAGTGAAGGTGTGGGAATCCGT
CCGAGTGCTCCTCTCTGGCAACTCGAATATATGTTGGTTTGACGACTGACCATGATAAGGTTTGAAGCAT
TTGAAGAGCTTCATTTTTTGGGATATCGCACTTGGGATAGGTTAAGAAAATATGTCTGGCTTGTAAACGA
AAAGAATCGGGGTTTCTAGGCATTTTTTAAATAGTGACCCAGGACTCAAAAACTAGCTCTCAACTTCTCT
CATATGTTGTGGAGTCTGGAGTCCTTTATATATGTTTACGCCATAGAAAGCATTGGGGGTATAGCATGGT
AATTTCACATCGGACTCCATACCGCGGCCATCTATATAATATTACTGATGGCCGCGCGGATTTTGGAGCC
CCCTTTTGTCGTTAGCGCGACCTTTAATTCAAATTAAAGGTTGCTTTTTTCTATCGTCCAATCATTTTGC
GCCTGACTAGCCTAGATATTAGCAACAACTTCGCGACTAAGTTGTTGACCGTCAAGTATAAATTAATGGG
CTTATGGCCCAATGGGTATAGAGCAAAATGCCCAAGCGTGATGCCCCGTGGCGCTTATTAGCGGGTACGT
CTAAGGTAAGTCGAAATGCCAACTACTCTCCCTTGAGAGTATTGGGCCCTAAAGTTAATAAGGGACCTCG
AGGGGGGGCCCGGTACCCGGGGATCCTCTAGAGTCGACCTGCAGGCATGCAAGCTTGGCACTGGCCGTCG
TTTTACAACGTCGTGACTGGGAAAACCCTGGCGTTACCCAACTTAATCGCCTTGCAGCACATCCCCCTTT
CGCCAGCTGGCGTAATAGCGAAGAGGCCCGCACCGATCGCCCTTCCCAACAGTTGCGCAGCCTGAATGGC
GAATGCTAGAGCAGCTTGAGCTTGGATCAGATTGTCGTTTCCCGCCTTCAGTTTAAACTATCAGTGTTTG
ACAGGATATATTGGCGGGTAAACCTAAGAGAAAAGAGCGTTTATTAGAATAATCGGATATTTAAAAGGGC
GTGAAAAGGTTTATCCGTTCGTCCATTTGTATGTGCATGCCAACCACAGGGTTCCCCTCGGGATCAAAGT
ACTTTGATCCAACCCCTCCGCTGCTATAGTGCAGTCGGCTTCTGACGTTCAGTGCAGCCGTCTTCTGAAA
ACGACATGTCGCACAAGTCCTAAGTTACGCGACAGGCTGCCGCCCTGCCCTTTTCCTGGCGTTTTCTTGT
CGCGTGTTTTAGTCGCATAAAGTAGAATACTTGCGACTAGAACCGGAGACATTACGCCATGAACAAGAGC
GCCGCCGCTGGCCTGCTGGGCTATGCCCGCGTCAGCACCGACGACCAGGACTTGACCAACCAACGGGCCG
AACTGCACGCGGCCGGCTGCACCAAGCTGTTTTCCGAGAAGATCACCGGCACCAGGCGCGACCGCCCGGA
GCTGGCCAGGATGCTTGACCACCTACGCCCTGGCGACGTTGTGACAGTGACCAGGCTAGACCGCCTGGCC
CGCAGCACCCGCGACCTACTGGACATTGCCGAGCGCATCCAGGAGGCCGGCGCGGGCCTGCGTAGCCTGG
CAGAGCCGTGGGCCGACACCACCACGCCGGCCGGCCGCATGGTGTTGACCGTGTTCGCCGGCATTGCCGA
GTTCGAGCGTTCCCTAATCATCGACCGCACCCGGAGCGGGCGCGAGGCCGCCAAGGCCCGAGGCGTGAAG
TTTGGCCCCCGCCCTACCCTCACCCCGGCACAGATCGCGCACGCCCGCGAGCTGATCGACCAGGAAGGCC
GCACCGTGAAAGAGGCGGCTGCACTGCTTGGCGTGCATCGCTCGACCCTGTACCGCGCACTTGAGCGCAG
CGAGGAAGTGACGCCCACCGAGGCCAGGCGGCGCGGTGCCTTCCGTGAGGACGCATTGACCGAGGCCGAC
GCCCTGGCGGCCGCCGAGAATGAACGCCAAGAGGAACAAGCATGAAACCGCACCAGGACGGCCAGGACGA
ACCGTTTTTCATTACCGAAGAGATCGAGGCGGAGATGATCGCGGCCGGGTACGTGTTCGAGCCGCCCGCG
CACGTCTCAACCGTGCGGCTGCATGAAATCCTGGCCGGTTTGTCTGATGCCAAGCTGGCGGCCTGGCCGG
CCAGCTTGGCCGCTGAAGAAACCGAGCGCCGCCGTCTAAAAAGGTGATGTGTATTTGAGTAAAACAGCTT
GCGTCATGCGGTCGCTGCGTATATGATGCGATGAGTAAATAAACAAATACGCAAGGGGAACGCATGAAGG
TTATCGCTGTACTTAACCAGAAAGGCGGGTCAGGCAAGACGACCATCGCAACCCATCTAGCCCGCGCCCT
GCAACTCGCCGGGGCCGATGTTCTGTTAGTCGATTCCGATCCCCAGGGCAGTGCCCGCGATTGGGCGGCC
GTGCGGGAAGATCAACCGCTAACCGTTGTCGGCATCGACCGCCCGACGATTGACCGCGACGTGAAGGCCA
TCGGCCGGCGCGACTTCGTAGTGATCGACGGAGCGCCCCAGGCGGCGGACTTGGCTGTGTCCGCGATCAA
GGCAGCCGACTTCGTGCTGATTCCGGTGCAGCCAAGCCCTTACGACATATGGGCCACCGCCGACCTGGTG
GAGCTGGTTAAGCAGCGCATTGAGGTCACGGATGGAAGGCTACAAGCGGCCTTTGTCGTGTCGCGGGCGA
TCAAAGGCACGCGCATCGGCGGTGAGGTTGCCGAGGCGCTGGCCGGGTACGAGCTGCCCATTCTTGAGTC
CCGTATCACGCAGCGCGTGAGCTACCCAGGCACTGCCGCCGCCGGCACAACCGTTCTTGAATCAGAACCC
GAGGGCGACGCTGCCCGCGAGGTCCAGGCGCTGGCCGCTGAAATTAAATCAAAACTCATTTGAGTTAATG
AGGTAAAGAGAAAATGAGCAAAAGCACAAACACGCTAAGTGCCGGCCGTCCGAGCGCACGCAGCAGCAAG
GCTGCAACGTTGGCCAGCCTGGCAGACACGCCAGCCATGAAGCGGGTCAACTTTCAGTTGCCGGCGGAGG
ATCACACCAAGCTGAAGATGTACGCGGTACGCCAAGGCAAGACCATTACCGAGCTGCTATCTGAATACAT
CGCGCAGCTACCAGAGTAAATGAGCAAATGAATAAATGAGTAGATGAATTTTAGCGGCTAAAGGAGGCGG
CATGGAAAATCAAGAACAACCAGGCACCGACGCCGTGGAATGCCCCATGTGTGGAGGAACGGGCGGTTGG
CCAGGCGTAAGCGGCTGGGTTGCCTGCCGGCCCTGCAATGGCACTGGAACCCCCAAGCCCGAGGAATCGG
CGTGAGCGGTCGCAAACCATCCGGCCCGGTACAAATCGGCGCGGCGCTGGGTGATGACCTGGTGGAGAAG
TTGAAGGCCGCGCAGGCCGCCCAGCGGCAACGCATCGAGGCAGAAGCACGCCCCGGTGAATCGTGGCAAG
CGGCCGCTGATCGAATCCGCAAAGAATCCCGGCAACCGCCGGCAGCCGGTGCGCCGTCGATTAGGAAGCC
GCCCAAGGGCGACGAGCAACCAGATTTTTTCGTTCCGATGCTCTATGACGTGGGCACCCGCGATAGTCGC
AGCATCATGGACGTGGCCGTTTTCCGTCTGTCGAAGCGTGACCGACGAGCTGGCGAGGTGATCCGCTACG
AGCTTCCAGACGGGCACGTAGAGGTTTCCGCAGGGCCGGCCGGCATGGCCAGTGTGTGGGATTACGACCT
GGTACTGATGGCGGTTTCCCATCTAACCGAATCCATGAACCGATACCGGGAAGGGAAGGGAGACAAGCCC
GGCCGCGTGTTCCGTCCACACGTTGCGGACGTACTCAAGTTCTGCCGGCGAGCCGATGGCGGAAAGCAGA
AAGACGACCTGGTAGAAACCTGCATTCGGTTAAACACCACGCACGTTGCCATGCAGCGTACGAAGAAGGC
CAAGAACGGCCGCCTGGTGACGGTATCCGAGGGTGAAGCCTTGATTAGCCGCTACAAGATCGTAAAGAGC
GAAACCGGGCGGCCGGAGTACATCGAGATCGAGCTAGCTGATTGGATGTACCGCGAGATCACAGAAGGCA
AGAACCCGGACGTGCTGACGGTTCACCCCGATTACTTTTTGATCGATCCCGGCATCGGCCGTTTTCTCTA
CCGCCTGGCACGCCGCGCCGCAGGCAAGGCAGAAGCCAGATGGTTGTTCAAGACGATCTACGAACGCAGT
GGCAGCGCCGGAGAGTTCAAGAAGTTCTGTTTCACCGTGCGCAAGCTGATCGGGTCAAATGACCTGCCGG
AGTACGATTTGAAGGAGGAGGCGGGGCAGGCTGGCCCGATCCTAGTCATGCGCTACCGCAACCTGATCGA
GGGCGAAGCATCCGCCGGTTCCTAATGTACGGAGCAGATGCTAGGGCAAATTGCCCTAGCAGGGGAAAAA
GGTCGAAAAGGTGTCTTTCCTGTGGATAGCACGTACATTGGGAACCCAAAGCCGTACATTGGGAACCGGA
ACCCGTACATTGGGAACCCAAAGCCGTACATTGGGAACCGGTCACACATGTAAGTGACTGATATAAAAGA
GAAAAAAGGCGATTTTTCCGCCTAAAACTCTTTAAAACTTATTAAAACTCTTAAAACCCGCCTGGCCTGT
GCATAACTGTCTGGCCAGCGCACAGCCGAAGAGCTGCAAAAAGCGCCTACCCTTCGGTCGCTGCGCTCCC
TACGCCCCGCCGCTTCGCGTCGGCCTATCGCGGCCGCTGGCCGCTCAAAAATGGCTGGCCTACGGCCAGG
CAATCTACCAGGGCGCGGACAAGCCGCGCCGTCGCCACTCGACCGCCGGCGCCCACATCAAGGCACCCTG
CCTCGCGCGTTTCGGTGATGACGGTGAAAACCTCTGACACATGCAGCTCCCGGAGACGGTCACAGCTTGT
CTGTAAGCGGATGCCGGGAGCAGACAAGCCCGTCAGGGCGCGTCAGCGGGTGTTGGCGGGTGTCGGGGCG
CAGCCATGACCCAGTCACGTAGCGATAGCGGAGTGTATACTGGCTTAACTATGCGGCATCAGAGCAGATT
GTACTGAGAGTGCACCATATGCGGTGTGAAATACCGCACAGATGCGTAAGGAGAAAATACCGCATCAGGC
GCTCTTCCGCTTCCTCGCTCACTGACTCGCTGCGCTCGGTCGTTCGGCTGCGGCGAGCGGTATCAGCTCA
CTCAAAGGCGGTAATACGGTTATCCACAGAATCAGGGGATAACGCAGGAAAGAACATGTGAGCAAAAGGC
CAGCAAAAGGCCAGGAACCGTAAAAAGGCCGCGTTGCTGGCGTTTTTCCATAGGCTCCGCCCCCCTGACG
AGCATCACAAAAATCGACGCTCAAGTCAGAGGTGGCGAAACCCGACAGGACTATAAAGATACCAGGCGTT
TCCCCCTGGAAGCTCCCTCGTGCGCTCTCCTGTTCCGACCCTGCCGCTTACCGGATACCTGTCCGCCTTT
CTCCCTTCGGGAAGCGTGGCGCTTTCTCATAGCTCACGCTGTAGGTATCTCAGTTCGGTGTAGGTCGTTC
GCTCCAAGCTGGGCTGTGTGCACGAACCCCCCGTTCAGCCCGACCGCTGCGCCTTATCCGGTAACTATCG
TCTTGAGTCCAACCCGGTAAGACACGACTTATCGCCACTGGCAGCAGCCACTGGTAACAGGATTAGCAGA
GCGAGGTATGTAGGCGGTGCTACAGAGTTCTTGAAGTGGTGGCCTAACTACGGCTACACTAGAAGGACAG
TATTTGGTATCTGCGCTCTGCTGAAGCCAGTTACCTTCGGAAAAAGAGTTGGTAGCTCTTGATCCGGCAA
ACAAACCACCGCTGGTAGCGGTGGTTTTTTTGTTTGCAAGCAGCAGATTACGCGCAGAAAAAAAGGATCT
CAAGAAGATCCTTTGATCTTTTCTACGGGGTCTGACGCTCAGTGGAACGAAAACTCACGTTAAGGGATTT
TGGTCATGCATTCTAGGTACTAAAACAATTCATCCAGTAAAATATAATATTTTATTTTCTCCCAATCAGG
CTTGATCCCCAGTAAGTCAAAAAATAGCTCGACATACTGTTCTTCCCCGATATCCTCCCTGATCGACCGG
ACGCAGAAGGCAATGTCATACCACTTGTCCGCCCTGCCGCTTCTCCCAAGATCAATAAAGCCACTTACTT
TGCCATCTTTCACAAAGATGTTGCTGTCTCCCAGGTCGCCGTGGGAAAAGACAAGTTCCTCTTCGGGCTT
TTCCGTCTTTAAAAAATCATACAGCTCGCGCGGATCTTTAAATGGAGTGTCTTCTTCCCAGTTTTCGCAA
TCCACATCGGCCAGATCGTTATTCAGTAAGTAATCCAATTCGGCTAAGCGGCTGTCTAAGCTATTCGTAT
AGGGACAATCCGATATGTCGATGGAGTGAAAGAGCCTGATGCACTCCGCATACAGCTCGATAATCTTTTC
AGGGCTTTGTTCATCTTCATACTCTTCCGAGCAAAGGACGCCATCGGCCTCACTCATGAGCAGATTGCTC
CAGCCATCATGCCGTTCAAAGTGCAGGACCTTTGGAACAGGCAGCTTTCCTTCCAGCCATAGCATCATGT
CCTTTTCCCGTTCCACATCATAGGTGGTCCCTTTATACCGGCTGTCCGTCATTTTTAAATATAGGTTTTC
ATTTTCTCCCACCAGCTTATATACCTTAGCAGGAGACATTCCTTCCGTATCTTTTACGCAGCGGTATTTT
TCGATCAGTTTTTTCAATTCCGGTGATATTCTCATTTTAGCCATTTATTATTTCCTTCCTCTTTTCTACA
GTATTTAAAGATACCCCAAGAAGCTAATTATAACAAGACGAACTCCAATTCACTGTTCCTTGCATTCTAA
AACCTTAAATACCAGAAAACAGCTTTTTCAAAGTTGTTTTCAAAGTTGGCGTATAACATAGTATCGACGG
AGCCGATTTTGAAACCGCGGTGATCACAGGCAGCAACGCTCTGTCATCGTTACAATCAACATGCTACCCT
CCGCGAGATCATCCGTGTTTCAAACCCGGCAGCTTAGTTGCCGTTCTTCCGAATAGCATCGGTAACATGA
GCAAAGTCTGCCGCCTTACAACGGCTCTCCCGCTGACGCCGTCCCGGACTGATGGGCTGCCTGTATCGAG
TGGTGATTTTGTGCCGAGCTGCCGGTCGGGGAGCTGTTGGCTGGCTGGTGGCAGGATATATTGTGGTGTA
AACAAATTGACGCTTAGACAACTTAATAACACATTGCGGACGTTTTTAATGTACTGAATTAACGCCGAAT
TAATTCGGGGATAGCCCTTTGGTCTTCTGAGACTGTATCTTTGATATTCTTGGAGTAGACGAGAGTGTCG
TGCTCCACCATGTTGGCAAGCTGCTCTAGCCAATACGCAAACCGCCTCTCCCCGCGCGTTGGCCGATTCA
TTAATGCAGCTGGCACGACAGGTTTCCCGACTGGAAAGCGGGCAGTGAGCGCAACGCAATTAATGTGAGT
TAGCTCACTCATTAGGCACCCCAGGCTTTACACTTTATGCTTCCGGCTCGTATGTTGTGTGGAATTGTGA
GCGGATAACAATTTCACACAGGAAACAGCTATGACATGATTACG
Features (pLannotate 1.2.2; 34 found; start..end, strand, type, name):
     19..120     -  CDS            MVP_ABMVW (fragment): Experimental evidence at protein level: Swiss-Prot protein existence level 1. Transports viral genome to neighboring plant cells directly through plasmosdesmata, without any budding. The movement protein allows efficient cell to cell propagation, by bypassing the host cell wall barrier. Begomovirus genome is shuttled out of nucleus by Nuclear shuttle protein (NSP) and the movement protein transports the DNA-NSP complex to cell plasmodesmata and facilitates further movement across the cell wall. From Abutilon mosaic virus (isolate West India) (AbMV).
    938..1111    -  polyA_signal   CaMV poly(A) signal: cauliflower mosaic virus polyadenylation signal
   1156..1863    -  CDS            mCherry: mCherry is a basic (constitutively fluorescent) red fluorescent protein published in 2004, derived from Discosoma sp.. It is reported to be a very rapidly-maturing monomer with low acid sensitivity.
   1870..2304    -  CDS            H2B10_ARATH: Experimental evidence at protein level: Swiss-Prot protein existence level 1. Core component of nucleosome. Nucleosomes wrap and compact DNA into chromatin, limiting DNA accessibility to the cellular machineries which require DNA as a template. Histones thereby play a central role in transcription regulation, DNA repair, DNA replication and chromosomal stability. DNA accessibility is regulated via a complex set of post-translational modifications of histones, also called histone code, and nucleosome remodeling. From Arabidopsis thaliana (Mouse-ear cress).
   2306..2651    -  promoter       CaMV 35S promoter: strong constitutive promoter from cauliflower mosaic virus
   2681..2855    -  polyA_signal   CaMV poly(A) signal: cauliflower mosaic virus polyadenylation signal
   2859..2945    -  CDS            VC155 (fragment): C-terminal fragment of mVenus for use in bimolecular fluorescence complementation (BiFC) (Kodama and Hu, 2010)
   2962..3307    -  promoter       CaMV 35S promoter: strong constitutive promoter from cauliflower mosaic virus
   3337..3511    -  polyA_signal   CaMV poly(A) signal: cauliflower mosaic virus polyadenylation signal
   3515..4147    -  CDS            Venus (fragment): Venus is a basic (constitutively fluorescent) yellow fluorescent protein published in 2002, derived from Aequorea victoria. It is reported to be a rapidly-maturing weak dimer with moderate acid sensitivity.
   4222..4898    -  promoter       CaMV 35S promoter (enhanced): cauliflower mosaic virus 35S promoter with a duplicated enhancer region
   4947..5105    -  CDS            MVP_ABMVW (fragment): Experimental evidence at protein level: Swiss-Prot protein existence level 1. Transports viral genome to neighboring plant cells directly through plasmosdesmata, without any budding. The movement protein allows efficient cell to cell propagation, by bypassing the host cell wall barrier. Begomovirus genome is shuttled out of nucleus by Nuclear shuttle protein (NSP) and the movement protein transports the DNA-NSP complex to cell plasmodesmata and facilitates further movement across the cell wall. From Abutilon mosaic virus (isolate West India) (AbMV).
   6182..6535    -  CDS            PDS (fragment): PDS_SOLLC - Experimental evidence at protein level: Swiss-Prot protein existence level 1. Converts phytoene into zeta-carotene via the intermediary of phytofluene by the symmetrical introduction of two double bonds at the C-11 and C-11' positions of phytoene with a concomitant isomerization of two neighboring double bonds at the C9 and C9' positions from trans to cis. From Solanum lycopersicum (Tomato) (Lycopersicon esculentum).
   6529..6618    +  CDS            CAPSD_ABMVW (fragment): Experimental evidence at protein level: Swiss-Prot protein existence level 1. Encapsidates the viral DNA into characteristic twinned ('geminate') particles. Binds the genomic viral ssDNA and shuttles it into and out of the cell nucleus. The CP of bipartite geminiviruses is not required for cell-to-cell or systemic movement. From Abutilon mosaic virus (isolate West India) (AbMV).
   6621..7016    -  CDS            REN_TGMVY: Experimental evidence at protein level: Swiss-Prot protein existence level 1. Increases viral DNA accumulation. Enhances infectivity and symptom expression (By similarity). From Tomato golden mosaic virus (strain Yellow vein) (TGMV).
   7094..8143    -  CDS            REP_BGYMJ: Experimental evidence at protein level: Swiss-Prot protein existence level 1. Essential for the replication of viral ssDNA. The closed circular ssDNA genome is first converted to a superhelical dsDNA. Rep binds a specific region at the genome origin of replication. It introduces an endonucleolytic nick within the conserved sequence 5'- TAATATTAC-3' in the intergenic region of the genome present in all geminiviruses, thereby initiating the rolling circle replication (RCR). Following cleavage, binds covalently to the 5'-phosphate of DNA as a tyrosyl ester. The cleavage gives rise to a free 3'-OH
   8498..8602    +  CDS            CAPSD_ABMVW (fragment): Experimental evidence at protein level: Swiss-Prot protein existence level 1. Encapsidates the viral DNA into characteristic twinned ('geminate') particles. Binds the genomic viral ssDNA and shuttles it into and out of the cell nucleus. The CP of bipartite geminiviruses is not required for cell-to-cell or systemic movement. From Abutilon mosaic virus (isolate West India) (AbMV).
   8621..8666    +  misc_feature   MCS (fragment): pUC18/19 multiple cloning site
   8669..8823    +  CDS            lacZα (fragment): LacZα fragment of β-galactosidase; lacZ fragment
   8889..8913    +  misc_feature   RB T-DNA repeat: right border repeat from nopaline C58 T-DNA
   9253..9654    +  CDS            Y4CG_SINFN (fragment): Protein inferred from homology: Swiss-Prot protein existence level 3. From Sinorhizobium fredii (strain NBRC 101917 / NGR234).
  10214..10843   +  CDS            pVS1 StaA: stability protein from the Pseudomonas plasmid pVS1 (Heeb et al., 2000)
  11272..12345   +  CDS            pVS1 RepA: replication protein from the Pseudomonas plasmid pVS1 (Heeb et al., 2000)
  12411..12605   +  rep_origin     pVS1 oriV: origin of replication for the Pseudomonas plasmid pVS1 (Heeb et al., 2000)
  12808..12847   +  CDS            rop (fragment): Rop protein, which maintains plasmids at low copy number; rop
  12949..13089   +  misc_feature   bom: basis of mobility region from pBR322
  13275..13863   -  rep_origin     ori: high-copy-number ColE1/pMB1/pBR322/pUC origin of replication
  13950..14744   -  CDS            KanR: aminoglycoside phosphotransferase; aphA-3; confers resistance to kanamycin
  15169..15193   +  misc_feature   LB T-DNA repeat: left border repeat from nopaline C58 T-DNA
  15271..15344   -  promoter       CaMV 35S promoter (enhanced) (fragment): cauliflower mosaic virus 35S promoter with a duplicated enhancer region
  15360..15448   +  CDS            lacI (fragment): lac repressor; lacI; The lac repressor binds to the lac operator to inhibit transcription in E. coli. This inhibition can be relieved by adding lactose or isopropyl-β-D-thiogalactopyranoside (IPTG).
  15461..15482   +  protein_bind   CAP binding site: CAP binding activates transcription in the presence of cAMP. E. coli catabolite activator protein
  15497..15527   +  promoter       lac promoter: promoter for the E. coli lac operon
  15531..15553   +  protein_bind   lac operator (fragment): The lac repressor binds to the lac operator to inhibit transcription in E. coli. This inhibition can be relieved by adding lactose or isopropyl-β-D-thiogalactopyranoside (IPTG). lac repressor encoded by lacI
