[The description below was written by a language model from this plasmid's Addgene catalogue record and pLannotate feature annotations shown in this document.]
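Description:
pVTHV3 is an empty-backbone plant expression vector designed as an all-in-one platform for bimolecular fluorescence complementation (BiFC). It is built on pJRT.Agro.CLCrVA.008, a binary Agrobacterium plasmid whose name indicates it carries the cotton leaf crumple virus A component. The 15.6 kb sequence has a pCAMBIA-like architecture. A high-copy ColE1/pUC-type origin with the bom site supports propagation in E. coli. The pVS1 oriV, RepA and StaA functions allow replication and stable maintenance in Agrobacterium, and an aphA-3 kanamycin resistance gene provides bacterial selection. Nopaline-type left and right T-DNA border repeats flank the region delivered into plant cells. No plant selectable marker is annotated.

Within the T-DNA, the annotation detects begomovirus-derived sequences: full-length Rep and REn homologues, plus fragments resembling coat protein and movement protein. This is consistent with a geminiviral replicon that could amplify the cassette in plant nuclei. The movement protein fragments flank the reporter cassettes, suggesting B-component sequence is also present, though the record does not confirm this. A fragment matching phytoene desaturase, a common visual marker for silencing, is also present, and its role here is not stated.

The BiFC payload consists of three separate expression units, each ending in a CaMV poly(A) signal:
- An enhanced 35S promoter drives a partial Venus coding sequence, apparently the N-terminal half.
- A 35S promoter drives a fragment of the C-terminal mVenus piece, VC155.
- A 35S promoter drives Arabidopsis histone H2B fused to mCherry, which would mark nuclei in red and identify transformed cells.

No insert is present, so users would clone two candidate interaction partners in frame with the split Venus halves. Yellow fluorescence then reports their association after agroinfiltration from a single plasmid. The cloning sites for these fusions are not annotated.
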