Addgene plasmid #234924: pVTHV3
Purpose: (Empty Backbone) All-in-one bimolecular fluorescence complementation (BiFC) vector
Depositing lab: Guoli Song. Depositing organization: Institute of Cotton Research (ICR), CAAS. Publication: An all-in-one plant virus-based vector toolkit for streamlined gene silencing, overexpression, and genome editing. Hao Y, Yuan Z, Li Y, Zuo D, Cheng H, Wang Q, Zhang Y, Lv L, Liu J, Song G. Plant Commun. 2025 May 19:101379. doi: 10.1016/j.xplc.2025.101379. PubMed 40394900.
Backbone
  Vector backbone: pJRT.Agro.CLCrVA.008
  Backbone manufacturer: Tuttle et al Plant Methods. 2012 Aug 1;8(1):27. doi: 10.1186/1746-4811-8-27.
  Vector type: Plant Expression
Growth in bacteria
  Bacterial resistance: Kanamycin, 50 μg/mL
  Growth temperature: 37°C
  Growth strain: DH5alpha
  Copy number: High Copy
Gene/Insert
  Gene/Insert name: None
Terms and licenses: Academic/Nonprofit Terms; Industry Terms: Not Available to Industry
How to cite: pVTHV3 was a gift from Guoli Song (Addgene plasmid # 234924 ; http://n2t.net/addgene:234924 ; RRID:Addgene_234924)
